>Addgene plasmid #228652 | DENV-4 strain H241 NS2B-NS3 protease fusion with non cleavable linker | addgene full sequence | sequence record 461564 | Addgene NGS Result
AGAGGATCGAGATCTCGATCCCGCGAAATTAATACGACTCACTATAGGGGAATTGTGAGCGGATAACAAT
TCCCCTCTAGAAATAATTTTGTTTAACTTTAAGAAGGAGATATACATATGCACCATCATCATCATCATTC
TTCTGGTGCGAGCTGGAGTCACCCACAATTCGAGAAAGGTGGTGGCTCTGGTGGCGGTTCAGGCGGCTCC
GCCTGGTCCCATCCACAGTTTGAAAAGGGTTCTGGTGTAGATCTGGGTACCGAGAACCTGTACTTCCAAT
CCATGGCGGATTTATCACTGGAGAAGGCGGCGAATGTGCAATGGGACGAGATGGCGGACATAACTGGTTC
ATCTCCGATAATCGAGGTAAAGCAGGACGAGGACGGCAGTTTCAGTATTCGGGATATTGAGGAAACCAAT
ATGGGCGGTGGTGGTAGTGGTGGTGGCGGCTCAGGAGCGTTATGGGACGTACCGTCCCCGGCTGCAGCAC
AAAAGGCGACTCTGACCGAGGGTGTGTACCGTATTATGCAACGGGGCCTTTTCGGTAAGACGCAAGTAGG
GGTTGGCATACACATGGAAGGGGTTTTCCATACTATGTGGCACGTGACTAGAGGTTCCGTAATCTGTCAC
GAGACAGGGCGACTCGAGCCTTCGTGGGCTGACGTCCGAAATGACATGATCAGTTACGGCGGTGGATGGA
GACTTGGTGACAAATGGGACAAGGAAGAGGACGTTCAAGTCTTAGCGATTGAGCCTGGGAAGAATCCAAA
GCATGTGCAAACAAAGCCGGGATTATTTAAGACCCTGACTGGTGAAATTGGGGCGGTAACCCTTGACTTC
AAGCCTGGTACAAGTGGTTCTCCTATTATCAACCGAAAGGGGAAGGTGATCGGCCTTTATGGAAATGGCG
TTGTTACAAAGTCAGGGGATTACGTCAGTGCTATCACACAGGCTGAACGCACCGGGGAGCCGGATTATGA
GGTAGACGAGGATTAATGACTCGAGCACCCGTCGACAAGCTTGCGGCCGCACTCGAGCACCACCACCACC
ACCACTGAGATCCGGCTGCTAACAAAGCCCGAAAGGAAGCTGAGTTGGCTGCTGCCACCGCTGAGCAATA
ACTAGCATAACCCCTTGGGGCCTCTAAACGGGTCTTGAGGGGTTTTTTGCTGAAAGGAGGAACTATATCC
GGATTGGCGAATGGG
[124 nt withheld, positions 1206-1329]
C
[91 nt withheld, positions 1331-1421]
A
[49 nt withheld, positions 1423-1471]
CCTTTGACGTTGGAGTCCACGTTCTTT
[37 nt withheld, positions 1499-1535]
ACCCTATCTCGGTCTATTCTTTTGATTTATAAGGGATTTTGCCGATTTCGGCCTATTGGTTAAAAAATGA
GCTGATTTAACAAAAATTTAACGCGAATTTTAACAAAATATTAACGCTTACAATTTAGGTGGCACTTTTC
GGGGAAATGTGCGCGGAACCCCTATTTGTTTATTTTTCTAAATACATTCAAATATGTATCCGCTCATGAA
TTAATTCTTAGAAAAACTCATCGAGCATCAAATGAAACTGCAATTTATTCATATCAGGATTATCAATACC
ATATTTTTGAAAAAGCCGTTTCTGTAATGAAGGAGAAAACTCACCGAGGCAGTTCCATAGGATGGCAAGA
TCCTGGTATCGGTCTGCTATTCCGACTCGTCCAACATCAATACAACCTATTAATTTCCCCTCGTCAAAAA
TAAGGTTATCAAGTGAGAAATCACCATGAGTGACGACTGAATCCGGTGAGAATGGCAAAAGTTTATGCAT
TTCTTTCCAGACTTGTTCAACAGGCCAGCCATTACGCTCGTCATCAAAATCACTCGCATCAACCAAACCG
TTATTCATTCGTGATTGCGCCTGAGCGAGACGAAATACGCGATCGCTGTTAAAAGGACAATTACAAACAG
GAATCGAATGCAACCGGCGCAGGAACACTGCCAGCGCATCAACAATATTTTCACCTGAATCAGGATATTC
TTCTAATACCTGGAATGCTGTTTTCCCGGGGATCGCAGTGGTGAGTAACCATGCATCATCAGGAGTACGG
ATAAAATGCTTGATGGTCGGAAGAGGCATAAATTCCGTCAGCCAGTTTAGTCTGACCATCTCATCTGTAA
CATCATTGGCAACGCTACCTTTGCCATGTTTCAGAAACAACTCTGGCGCATCGGGCTTCCCATACAATCG
ATAGATTGTCGCACCTGATTGCCCGACATTATCGCGAGCCCATTTATACCCATATAAATCAGCATCCATG
TTGGAATTTAATCGCGGCCTAGAGCAAGACGTTTCCCGTTGAATATGGCTCATAACACCCCTTGTATTAC
TGTTTATGTAAGCAGACAGTTTTATTGTTCATGACCAAAATCCCTTAACGTGAGTTTTCGTTCCACTGAG
CGTCAGACCCCGTAGAAAAGATCAAAGGATCTTCTTGAGATCCTTTTTTTCTGCGCGTAATCTGCTGCTT
GCAAACAAAAAAACCACCGCTACCAGCGGTGGTTTGTTTGCCGGATCAAGAGCTACCAACTCTTTTTCCG
AAGGTAACTGGCTTCAGCAGAGCGCAGATACCAAATACTGTCCTTCTAGTGTAGCCGTAGTTAGGCCACC
ACTTCAAGAACTCTGTAGCACCGCCTACATACCTCGCTCTGCTAATCCTGTTACCAGTGGCTGCTGCCAG
TGGCGATAAGTCGTGTCTTACCGGGTTGGACTCAAGACGATAGTTACCGGATAAGGCGCAGCGGTCGGGC
TGAACGGGGGGTTCGTGCACACAGCCCAGCTTGGAGCGAACGACCTACACCGAACTGAGATACCTACAGC
GTGAGCTATGAGAAAGCGCCACGCTTCCCGAAGGGAGAAAGGCGGACAGGTATCCGGTAAGCGGCAGGGT
CGGAACAGGAGAGCGCACGAGGGAGCTTCCAGGGGGAAACGCCTGGTATCTTTATAGTCCTGTCGGGTTT
CGCCACCTCTGACTTGAGCGTCGATTTTTGTGATGCTCGTCAGGGGGGCGGAGCCTATGGAAAAACGCCA
GCAACGCGGCCTTTTTACGGTTCCTGGCCTTTTGCTGGCCTTTTGCTCACATGTTCTTTCCTGCGTTATC
CCCTGATTCTGTGGATAACCGTATTACCGCCTTTGAGTGAGCTGATACCGCTCGCCGCAGCCGAACGACC
GAGCGCAGCGAGTCAGTGAGCGAGGAAGCGGAAGAGCGCCTGATGCGGTATTTTCTCCTTACGCATCTGT
GCGGTATTTCACACCGCAATGGTGCACTCTCAGTACAATCTGCTCTGATGCCGCATAGTTAAGCCAGTAT
ACACTCCGCTATCGCTACGTGACTGGGTCATGGCTGCGCCCCGACACCCGCCAACACCCGCTGACGCGCC
CTGACGGGCTTGTCTGCTCCCGGCATCCGCTTACAGACAAGCTGTGACCGTCTCCGGGAGCTGCATGTGT
CAGAGGTTTTCACCGTCATCACCGAAACGCGCGAGGCAGCTGCGGTAAAGCTCATCAGCGTGGTCGTGAA
GCGATTCACAGATGTCTGCCTGTTCATCCGCGTCCAGCTCGTTGAGTTTCTCCAGAAGCGTTAATGTCTG
GCTTCTGATAAAGCGGGCCATGTTAAGGGCGGTTTTTTCCTGTTTGGTCACTGATGCCTCCGTGTAAGGG
GGATTTCTGTTCATGGGGGTAATGATACCGATGAAACGAGAGAGGATGCTCACGATACGGGTTACTGATG
ATGAACATGCCCGGTTACTGGAACGTTGTGAGGGTAAACAACTGGCGGTATGGATGCGGCGGGACCAGAG
AAAAATCACTCAGGGTCAATGCCAGCGCTTCGTTAATACAGATGTAGGTGTTCCACAGGGTAGCCAGCAG
CATCCTGCGATGCAGATCCGGAACATAATGGTGCAGGGCGCTGACTTCCGCGTTTCCAGACTTTACGAAA
CACGGAAACCGAAGACCATTCATGTTGTTGCTCAGGTCGCAGACGTTTTGCAGCAGCAGTCGCTTCACGT
TCGCTCGCGTATCGGTGATTCATTCTGCTAACCAGTAAGGCAACCCCGCCAGCCTAGCCGGGTCCTCAAC
GACAGGAGCACGATCATGCGCACCCGTGGGGCCGCCATGCCGGCGATAATGGCCTGCTTCTCGCCGAAAC
GTTTGGTGGCGGGACCAGTGACGAAGGCTTGAGCGAGGGCGTGCAAGATTCCGAATACCGCAAGCGACAG
GCCGATCATCGTCGCGCTCCAGCGAAAGTGGTCCTCGCCGAAAATGACCCAGAGCGCTGCCGGCACCTGT
CCTACGAGTTGCATGATAAAGAAGACAGTCATAAGTGCGGCGACGATAGTCATGCCCCGCGCCCACCGGA
AGGAGCTGACTGGGTTGAAGGCTCTCAAGGGCATCGGTCGAGATCCCGGTGCCTAATGAGTGAGCTAACT
TACATTAATTGCGTTGCGCTCACTGCCCGCTTTCCAGTCGGGAAACCTGTCGTGCCAGCTGCATTAATGA
ATCGGCCAACGCGCGGGGAGAGGCGGTTTGCGTATTGGGCGCCAGGGTGGTTTTTCTTTTCACCAGTGAG
ACGGGCAACAGCTGATTGCCCTTCACCGCCTGGCCCTGAGAGAGTTGCAGCAAGCGGTCCACGCTGGTTT
GCCCCAGCAGGCGAAAATCCTGTTTGATGGTGGTTAACGGCGGGATATAACATGAGCTGTCTTCGGTATC
GTCGTATCCCACTACCGAGATATCCGCACCAACGCGCAGCCCGGACTCGGTAATGGCGCGCATTGCGCCC
AGCGCCATCTGATCGTTGGCAACCAGCATCGCAGTGGGAACGATGCCCTCATTCAGCATTTGCATGGTTT
GTTGAAAACCGGACATGGCACTCCAGTCGCCTTCCCGTTCCGCTATCGGCTGAATTTGATTGCGAGTGAG
ATATTTATGCCAGCCAGCCAGACGCAGACGCGCCGAGACAGAACTTAATGGGCCCGCTAACAGCGCGATT
TGCTGGTGACCCAATGCGACCAGATGCTCCACGCCCAGTCGCGTACCGTCTTCATGGGAGAAAATAATAC
TGTTGATGGGTGTCTGGTCAGAGACATCAAGAAATAACGCCGGAACATTAGTGCAGGCAGCTTCCACAGC
AATGGCATCCTGGTCATCCAGCGGATAGTTAATGATCAGCCCACTGACGCGTTGCGCGAGAAGATTGTGC
ACCGCCGCTTTACAGGCTTCGACGCCGCTTCGTTCTACCATCGACACCACCACGCTGGCACCCAGTTGAT
CGGCGCGAGATTTAATCGCCGCGACAATTTGCGACGGCGCGTGCAGGGCCAGACTGGAGGTGGCAACGCC
AATCAGCAACGACTGTTTGCCCGCCAGTTGTTGTGCCACGCGGTTGGGAATGTAATTCAGCTCCGCCATC
GCCGCTTCCACTTTTTCCCGCGTTTTCGCAGAAACGTGGCTGGCCTGGTTCACCACGCGGGAAACGGTCT
GATAAGAGACACCGGCATACTCTGCGACATCGTATAACGTTACTGGTTTCACATTCACCACCCTGAATTG
ACTCTCTTCCGGGCGCTATCATGCCATACCGCGAAAGGTTTTGCGCCATTCGATGGTGTCCGGGATCTCG
ACGCTCTCCCTTATGCGACTCCTGCATTAGGAAGCAGCCCAGTAGTAGGTTGAGGCCGTTGAGCACCGCC
GCCGCAAGGAATGGTGCATGCAAGGAGATGGCGCCCAACAGTCCCCCGGCCACGGGGCCTGCCACCATAC
CCACGCCGAAACAAGCGCTCATGAGCCCGAAGTGGCGAGCCCGATCTTCCCCATCGGTGATGTCGGCGAT
ATAGGCGCCAGCAACCGCACCTGTGGCGCCGGTGATGCCGGCCACGATGCGTCCGGCGT
Features (pLannotate 1.2.2; 19 found; start..end, strand, type, name):
     30..48      +  promoter       T7 promoter: promoter for bacteriophage T7 RNA polymerase
     49..73      +  protein_bind   lac operator: The lac repressor binds to the lac operator to inhibit transcription in E. coli. This inhibition can be relieved by adding lactose or isopropyl-β-D-thiogalactopyranoside (IPTG). lac repressor encoded by lacI
     88..110     +  RBS            RBS: efficient ribosome binding site from bacteriophage T7 gene 10 (Olins and Rangwala, 1989)
    280..993     +  CDS            POLG_DEN4P (fragment): Experimental evidence at protein level: Swiss-Prot protein existence level 1. [RNA-directed RNA polymerase NS5]: Replicates the viral (+) and (-) RNA genome, and performs the capping of genomes in the cytoplasm. NS5 methylates viral RNA cap at guanine N-7 and ribose 2'-O positions. Besides its role in RNA genome replication, also prevents the establishment of cellular antiviral state by blocking the interferon-alpha/beta (IFN-alpha/beta) signaling pathway. Inhibits host TYK2 and STAT2 phosphorylation, thereby preventing activation of JAK- STAT signaling pathway (By similarity). May reduce immu
   1038..1055    +  CDS            9xHis (fragment): 9xHis affinity tag
   1065..1114    +  CDS            SET1 (fragment): solubility-enhancement tag derived from T7 phage gene 10B
   1122..1169    +  terminator     T7 terminator: transcription terminator for bacteriophage T7 RNA polymerase
   1206..1634    +  rep_origin     f1 ori (sequence partly withheld): f1 bacteriophage origin of replication; arrow indicates direction of (+) strand synthesis
   1687..1744    +  promoter       AmpR promoter (fragment): bla
   1753..2568    -  CDS            KanR: aminoglycoside phosphotransferase; aph(3')-Ia; confers resistance to kanamycin in bacteria or G418 (Geneticin®) in eukaryotes
   2690..3278    +  rep_origin     ori: high-copy-number ColE1/pMB1/pBR322/pUC origin of replication
   3464..3603    -  misc_feature   bom: basis of mobility region from pBR322
   3705..3896    -  CDS            rop: Rop protein, which maintains plasmids at low copy number; rop
   3913..4293    +  CDS            YPB1_ECOLX: Protein predicted: Swiss-Prot protein existence level 4. From Escherichia coli.
   4365..4656    -  CDS            TcR (fragment): tetracycline efflux protein; tet; confers resistance to tetracycline
   4671..4692    -  protein_bind   CAP binding site: CAP binding activates transcription in the presence of cAMP. E. coli catabolite activator protein
   4705..5787    -  CDS            lacI: lac repressor; lacI; The lac repressor binds to the lac operator to inhibit transcription in E. coli. This inhibition can be relieved by adding lactose or isopropyl-β-D-thiogalactopyranoside (IPTG).
   5788..5865    -  promoter       lacI promoter: lacI
   5873..8       -  CDS            TcR (fragment) (across the origin): tetracycline efflux protein; tet; confers resistance to tetracycline
