[The description below was written by a language model from this plasmid's Addgene catalogue record and pLannotate feature annotations shown in this document.]
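Description:
DENV-4 strain H241 NS2B-NS3 protease fusion with non cleavable linker is a bacterial expression plasmid built on the pNIC-NHSTIIT-GG backbone, a pET-style vector designed for Golden Gate cloning. It is selected with kanamycin through an aph(3')-Ia resistance gene and replicates from a ColE1/pMB1-type origin. The catalogue lists it as high copy, although the feature table also shows the pBR322-derived bom site and rop gene, which normally moderate copy number. An f1 origin, leftover tetracycline-resistance gene fragments and a partial AmpR promoter are backbone remnants with no stated function here.

Expression is driven by a T7 promoter with an adjacent lac operator and the T7 gene 10 ribosome binding site, and is ended by a T7 terminator. A lacI gene on the plasmid supplies repressor, so transcription is IPTG-inducible in hosts that provide T7 RNA polymerase. The 882 bp insert encodes a portion of the NS2B cofactor from Dengue virus serotype 4 joined to the NS3 protease through a linker that the protease cannot cleave, which keeps cofactor and enzyme in one polypeptide. The annotation tool matched this region to a fragment of the DENV-4 polyprotein; the NS5 functional text attached to that hit belongs to the whole-polyprotein entry and does not describe the insert. According to the catalogue, the protein carries an N-terminal His tag, Twin-Strep tag and TEV cleavage site for affinity purification and tag removal. These were not individually annotated but would fall in the unannotated stretch between the RBS and the viral sequence. The short His and T7 gene 10B-like fragments downstream of the insert appear to be backbone sequence; the record does not say whether they are translated. The construct is intended for producing recombinant protease for biochemical assays.
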