Addgene plasmid #228652: DENV-4 strain H241 NS2B-NS3 protease fusion with non cleavable linker
Purpose: Bacterial expression of the fusion of the NS2B-NS3 protease from Dengue virus serotype 4 for biochemical assays
Depositing lab: ASAP Discovery & Frank von Delft. Depositing organization: University of Oxford.
Backbone
  Vector backbone: pNIC-NHSTIIT-GG
  Backbone manufacturer: Centre for Medicines Discovery
  Vector type: Bacterial Expression
Growth in bacteria
  Bacterial resistance: Kanamycin, 50 μg/mL
  Growth temperature: 37°C
  Growth strain: DH5alpha
  Copy number: High Copy
Gene/Insert
  Gene/Insert name: Dengue 4 portion of NS2B protease fused to NS3
  Species: Dengue 4
  Insert size (bp): 882
  GenBank ID: AY947539.1
  Tag / fusion protein: His-Twin Strep-Tev (N terminal on insert)
  Cloning method: Golden Gate
Terms and licenses: Academic/Nonprofit Terms; Industry Terms: Not Available to Industry
Depositor comments: Fusion of Dengue 4 NS2B and NS3 proteases
How to cite: DENV-4 strain H241 NS2B-NS3 protease fusion with non cleavable linker was a gift from ASAP Discovery & Frank von Delft (Addgene plasmid # 228652 ; http://n2t.net/addgene:228652 ; RRID:Addgene_228652)
