>Addgene plasmid #228652 | DENV-4 strain H241 NS2B-NS3 protease fusion with non cleavable linker | depositor partial sequence | sequence record 449313 | Coding region for expression
ATGCACCATCATCATCATCATTCTTCTGGTGCGAGCTGGAGTCACCCACAATTCGAGAAAGGTGGTGGCT
CTGGTGGCGGTTCAGGCGGCTCCGCCTGGTCCCATCCACAGTTTGAAAAGGGTTCTGGTGTAGATCTGGG
TACCGAGAACCTGTACTTCCAATCCATGGCGGATTTATCACTGGAGAAGGCGGCGAATGTGCAATGGGAC
GAGATGGCGGACATAACTGGTTCATCTCCGATAATCGAGGTAAAGCAGGACGAGGACGGCAGTTTCAGTA
TTCGGGATATTGAGGAAACCAATATGGGCGGTGGTGGTAGTGGTGGTGGCGGCTCAGGAGCGTTATGGGA
CGTACCGTCCCCGGCTGCAGCACAAAAGGCGACTCTGACCGAGGGTGTGTACCGTATTATGCAACGGGGC
CTTTTCGGTAAGACGCAAGTAGGGGTTGGCATACACATGGAAGGGGTTTTCCATACTATGTGGCACGTGA
CTAGAGGTTCCGTAATCTGTCACGAGACAGGGCGACTCGAGCCTTCGTGGGCTGACGTCCGAAATGACAT
GATCAGTTACGGCGGTGGATGGAGACTTGGTGACAAATGGGACAAGGAAGAGGACGTTCAAGTCTTAGCG
ATTGAGCCTGGGAAGAATCCAAAGCATGTGCAAACAAAGCCGGGATTATTTAAGACCCTGACTGGTGAAA
TTGGGGCGGTAACCCTTGACTTCAAGCCTGGTACAAGTGGTTCTCCTATTATCAACCGAAAGGGGAAGGT
GATCGGCCTTTATGGAAATGGCGTTGTTACAAAGTCAGGGGATTACGTCAGTGCTATCACACAGGCTGAA
CGCACCGGGGAGCCGGATTATGAGGTAGACGAGGATTAATGA
